Addgene plasmid #239067: pcDNA-ApplePy1Lowest
Purpose: Mammalian expression of lowest affinity red fluorescent pyruvate biosensor ApplePy1Lowest
Depositing lab: Robert Campbell. Depositing organization: The University of Tokyo. Publication: High-performance genetically-encoded green and red fluorescent biosensors for pyruvate. Imai S, Hario S, Suerte C, Yamaguchi I, Sakoi K, Terai T, Takahashi-Yamashiro K, Campbell RE. bioRxiv 2025.04.17.649293 10.1101/2025.04.17.649293.
Backbone
  Vector backbone: pcDNA3.1
  Vector type: Mammalian Expression
Growth in bacteria
  Bacterial resistance: Ampicillin, 100 μg/mL
  Growth temperature: 37°C
  Growth strain: DH5alpha
  Copy number: High Copy
Gene/Insert
  Gene/Insert name: ApplePy1Lowest
  Species: Synthetic
  Insert size (bp): 1272
  Cloning method: Restriction Enzyme; 5′ cloning site XhoI (not destroyed); 3′ cloning site HindIII (not destroyed)
Terms and licenses: Academic/Nonprofit Terms; Industry Terms: Not Available to Industry
Depositor comments: Please visit ttps://doi.org/10.1101/2025.04.17.649293 for bioRxiv preprint.
How to cite: pcDNA-ApplePy1Lowest was a gift from Robert Campbell (Addgene plasmid # 239067 ; http://n2t.net/addgene:239067 ; RRID:Addgene_239067)
