[The description below was written by a language model from this plasmid's Addgene catalogue record and pLannotate feature annotations shown in this document.]
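Description:
pcDNA-ApplePy1Lowest is a mammalian expression plasmid built on the pcDNA3.1 backbone, about 6.6 kb in the sequenced record. It carries ApplePy1Lowest, described as the lowest-affinity member of a set of genetically encoded red fluorescent biosensors for pyruvate. The synthetic insert of roughly 1.3 kb sits between XhoI and HindIII sites, both retained. It lies downstream of the human cytomegalovirus immediate early enhancer and promoter and upstream of the bovine growth hormone polyadenylation signal, an arrangement that gives strong constitutive transcription in transfected mammalian cells. A T7 promoter between the CMV promoter and the insert is a standard backbone element that can serve for in vitro transcription or as a sequencing priming site.

The automated annotation labels the central part of the insert as a fragment of HyPerRed. This most likely reflects similarity in a shared red fluorescent protein reporter domain rather than the presence of a peroxide sensor. The flanking unannotated coding sequence presumably supplies the pyruvate-binding portion, although the record does not describe the sensor's domain architecture. The short hits called as a truncated HIV-1 LTR, an SV40 promoter fragment, a ble fragment and a lacI fragment look like incidental matches to backbone sequence.

In E. coli the plasmid is maintained at high copy through a ColE1/pUC-type origin and selected with ampicillin via β-lactamase; an f1 origin is also present. An SV40 promoter-driven neomycin phosphotransferase cassette with an SV40 polyadenylation signal allows G418 selection of stable mammalian lines. The construct is intended for imaging pyruvate in living mammalian cells, and a low-affinity variant would generally suit higher concentration ranges.
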