Features (pLannotate 1.2.2; 20 found; start..end, strand, type, name):
    110..489     +  enhancer       CMV enhancer: human cytomegalovirus immediate early enhancer
    490..693     +  promoter       CMV promoter: human cytomegalovirus (CMV) immediate early promoter
    689..722     +  LTR            5' LTR (truncated) (fragment): truncated 5' long terminal repeat (LTR) from HIV-1
    738..756     +  promoter       T7 promoter: promoter for bacteriophage T7 RNA polymerase
   1146..1869    +  CDS            HyPerRed (fragment): red fluorescent genetically encoded indicator for H2O2 ()
   2103..2327    +  polyA_signal   bGH poly(A) signal: bovine growth hormone polyadenylation signal
   2331..2352    +  promoter       SV40 promoter (fragment): SV40 enhancer and early promoter
   2373..2801    +  rep_origin     f1 ori (sequence partly withheld): f1 bacteriophage origin of replication; arrow indicates direction of (+) strand synthesis
   2815..3144    +  promoter       SV40 promoter: SV40 enhancer and early promoter
   3211..4002    +  CDS            neo: KKA2_KLEPN - Also known as kan, nptII. Experimental evidence at protein level: Swiss-Prot protein existence level 1. Resistance to kanamycin, neomycin, paromomycin, ribostamycin, butirosin and gentamicin B. From Klebsiella pneumoniae.
   4026..4184    +  CDS            ble (fragment): BLE_KLEPN - Experimental evidence at protein level: Swiss-Prot protein existence level 1. Binding protein with a strong affinity to the bleomycin family of antibiotics. Binds to CL990; an antimitotic-antibiotic compound. From Klebsiella pneumoniae.
   4179..4300    +  polyA_signal   SV40 poly(A) signal: SV40 polyadenylation signal
   4373..4389    -  protein_bind   lac operator: The lac repressor binds to the lac operator to inhibit transcription in E. coli. This inhibition can be relieved by adding lactose or isopropyl-β-D-thiogalactopyranoside (IPTG). lac repressor encoded by lacI
   4397..4427    -  promoter       lac promoter: promoter for the E. coli lac operon
   4442..4463    -  protein_bind   CAP binding site: CAP binding activates transcription in the presence of cAMP. E. coli catabolite activator protein
   4476..4568    -  CDS            lacI (fragment): lac repressor; lacI; The lac repressor binds to the lac operator to inhibit transcription in E. coli. This inhibition can be relieved by adding lactose or isopropyl-β-D-thiogalactopyranoside (IPTG).
   4751..5339    -  rep_origin     ori: high-copy-number ColE1/pMB1/pBR322/pUC origin of replication
   5510..6370    -  CDS            AmpR: β-lactamase; bla; confers resistance to ampicillin, carbenicillin, and related antibiotics
   6371..6475    -  promoter       AmpR promoter: bla
   6534..6586    -  misc_feature   bom (fragment): basis of mobility region from pBR322
>Addgene plasmid #239067 | pcDNA-ApplePy1Lowest | addgene full sequence | sequence record 476343 | Addgene NGS Result
AAAATTTAAGCTACAACAAGGCAAGGCTTGACCGACAATTGCATGAAGAATCTGCTTAGGGTTAGGCGTT
TTGCGCTGCTTCGCGATGTACGGGCCAGATATACGCGTTGACATTGATTATTGACTAGTTATTAATAGTA
ATCAATTACGGGGTCATTAGTTCATAGCCCATATATGGAGTTCCGCGTTACATAACTTACGGTAAATGGC
CCGCCTGGCTGACCGCCCAACGACCCCCGCCCATTGACGTCAATAATGACGTATGTTCCCATAGTAACGC
CAATAGGGACTTTCCATTGACGTCAATGGGTGGAGTATTTACGGTAAACTGCCCACTTGGCAGTACATCA
AGTGTATCATATGCCAAGTACGCCCCCTATTGACGTCAATGACGGTAAATGGCCCGCCTGGCATTATGCC
CAGTACATGACCTTATGGGACTTTCCTACTTGGCAGTACATCTACGTATTAGTCATCGCTATTACCATGG
TGATGCGGTTTTGGCAGTACATCAATGGGCGTGGATAGCGGTTTGACTCACGGGGATTTCCAAGTCTCCA
CCCCATTGACGTCAATGGGAGTTTGTTTTGGCACCAAAATCAACGGGACTTTCCAAAATGTCGTAACAAC
TCCGCCCCATTGACGCAAATGGGCGGTAGGCGTGTACGGTGGGAGGTCTATATAAGCAGAGCTCTCTGGC
TAACTAGAGAACCCACTGCTTACTGGCTTATCGAAATTAATACGACTCACTATAGGGAGACCCAAGCTGG
CTAGCGTGCCGCCACCATGGCCTCGAGAATGGTGCAATCTTTCTCCGATCCGCTGGTAGAACTGCTTTCC
GATCACCCGGAATCCCAATATGACTTGCTCGAAACGCGCCATGCGCTGGAAGGGATCGCAGCATATTACG
CTGCCTTGTGCAGCTCAGATGAAGAGAAAGAGAGGATCAGAGAGTTGCATCATGCGATTGAGCTTGCCCA
ACAAAGTGGTGATCTCGATGCCGAAAGTAACGCTGTACTTCAGTATCAAATCGCGGTGACCGAGGCAGCG
CACAATGTGGTCCTTTTGCACTTGTTGAGATATATGGAGCCTATGCTCGCACAGAATGTCCGACATAACT
TTGAGCTGCTGTACTCTGGTACGGTGGTTTCCGAGCGGATGTTCCCCGAGGACGGCGCCCTGAAGAGCGA
GGTCAAGAAGGGGCTGAGGCTGAAGGACGGCGGCCACTACGCCGTGGAGGTCAAGACCACCTACAAGGCC
AAGAAGCCCGTGCCCCTGCCCGGCGCCTACATCGTCGACATCATGTTGGACATCGTGTCCCACAACGAGG
ACTACACTATCGTGGAACAGTTCGAACGCGCCGAGGGCCGCCACCCCACCGGCGGCCTGGACGAGCTGTA
CAAGGGAGGTACAGGCGGGAGTCTGGTAAGCAAGGGCGAGGAGGATGACATGGCCATCGTCAAGGAGTTC
ATGCGCTTCAAGGTGCACATGGAGGGCTCCGTTAACGGCCACGAGTTCGAGATCGAAGGCGAGGGCGAGG
GCCGCCCCTACGAGGCCTTTCAGACTGCTAAGCTGAAGGTGACCAAGGGTGGCCCCCTGCCCTTCGCCTG
GGACATCTTATCCCCTCAGTTCATGTACGGCTCCAAGGCCTACATTAAGCACCCAGCCGATATCCCCGAC
TACTTCAAGCTGTCCTTCCCCGAGGGCTTCAGCTGGGAGCGCGTGATGTACTTCGAGGACGGCGGCATTA
TTCACGTTAACCAGGACTCCTCCCTGCAGGACGGCGTATTTATCTACAAGGTGAAGCTGCGCGGCACCAA
CTTCCCCCCCGACGGCCCCGTAATGCAGATGAAGACCATGGGCTGGGAGTCGGGTTGGCGACGAGAGATG
CTGCCGCTCGTGGCCTCCCATCGCACTCGCATATTTGAAGCTATTATGGCAGGAAAACCGGAGGAAGCCA
GGGAAGCGTCACATAGACACTTGGCCTTTATTAAGGAAATCCTGCTGGACCGGTCAAGGGGGGAATCACG
CCGCGAACTCTCATTGAGAAGGCTGGAGCAAAGAGAGAATTGAAAGCTTGGTAAACCGCTGATCAGCCTC
GACTGTGCCTTCTAGTTGCCAGCCATCTGTTGTTTGCCCCTCCCCCGTGCCTTCCTTGACCCTGGAAGGT
GCCACTCCCACTGTCCTTTCCTAATAAAATGAGGAAATTGCATCGCATTGTCTGAGTAGGTGTCATTCTA
TTCTGGGGGGTGGGGTGGGGCAGGACAGCAAGGGGGAGGATTGGGAAGACAATAGCAGGCATGCTGGGGA
TGCGGTGGGCTCTATGGCTTCTGAGGCGGAAAGAACCAGCTGGGGCTCTAGGGGGTATCCCC
[124 nt withheld, positions 2373-2496]
C
[91 nt withheld, positions 2498-2588]
A
[49 nt withheld, positions 2590-2638]
CCTTTGACGTTGGAGTCCACGTTCTTT
[37 nt withheld, positions 2666-2702]
ACCCTATCTCGGTCTATTCTTTTGATTTATAAGGGATTTTGCCGATTTCGGCCTATTGGTTAAAAAATGA
GCTGATTTAACAAAAATTTAACGCGAATTAATTCTGTGGAATGTGTGTCAGTTAGGGTGTGGAAAGTCCC
CAGGCTCCCCAGCAGGCAGAAGTATGCAAAGCATGCATCTCAATTAGTCAGCAACCAGGTGTGGAAAGTC
CCCAGGCTCCCCAGCAGGCAGAAGTATGCAAAGCATGCATCTCAATTAGTCAGCAACCATAGTCCCGCCC
CTAACTCCGCCCATCCCGCCCCTAACTCCGCCCAGTTCCGCCCATTCTCCGCCCCATGGCTGACTAATTT
TTTTTATTTATGCAGAGGCCGAGGCCGCCTCTGCCTCTGAGCTATTCCAGAAGTAGTGAGGAGGCTTTTT
TGGAGGCCTAGGCTTTTGCAAAAAGCTCCCGGGAGCTTGTATATCCATTTTCGGATCTGATCAAGAGACA
GGATGAGGATCGTTTCGCATGATTGAACAAGATGGATTGCACGCAGGTTCTCCGGCCGCTTGGGTGGAGA
GGCTATTCGGCTATGACTGGGCACAACAGACAATCGGCTGCTCTGATGCCGCCGTGTTCCGGCTGTCAGC
GCAGGGGCGCCCGGTTCTTTTTGTCAAGACCGACCTGTCCGGTGCCCTGAATGAACTGCAGGACGAGGCA
GCGCGGCTATCGTGGCTGGCCACGACGGGCGTTCCTTGCGCAGCTGTGCTCGACGTTGTCACTGAAGCGG
GAAGGGACTGGCTGCTATTGGGCGAAGTGCCGGGGCAGGATCTCCTGTCATCTCACCTTGCTCCTGCCGA
GAAAGTATCCATCATGGCTGATGCAATGCGGCGGCTGCATACGCTTGATCCGGCTACCTGCCCATTCGAC
CACCAAGCGAAACATCGCATCGAGCGAGCACGTACTCGGATGGAAGCCGGTCTTGTCGATCAGGATGATC
TGGACGAAGAGCATCAGGGGCTCGCGCCAGCCGAACTGTTCGCCAGGCTCAAGGCGCGCATGCCCGACGG
CGAGGATCTCGTCGTGACCCATGGCGATGCCTGCTTGCCGAATATCATGGTGGAAAATGGCCGCTTTTCT
GGATTCATCGACTGTGGCCGGCTGGGTGTGGCGGACCGCTATCAGGACATAGCGTTGGCTACCCGTGATA
TTGCTGAAGAGCTTGGCGGCGAATGGGCTGACCGCTTCCTCGTGCTTTACGGTATCGCCGCTCCCGATTC
GCAGCGCATCGCCTTCTATCGCCTTCTTGACGAGTTCTTCTGAGCGGGACTCTGGGGTTCGAAATGACCG
ACCAAGCGACGCCCAACCTGCCATCACGAGATTTCGATTCCACCGCCGCCTTCTATGAAAGGTTGGGCTT
CGGAATCGTTTTCCGGGACGCCGGCTGGATGATCCTCCAGCGCGGGGATCTCATGCTGGAGTTCTTCGCC
CACCCCAACTTGTTTATTGCAGCTTATAATGGTTACAAATAAAGCAATAGCATCACAAATTTCACAAATA
AAGCATTTTTTTCACTGCATTCTAGTTGTGGTTTGTCCAAACTCATCAATGTATCTTATCATGTCTGTAT
ACCGTCGACCTCTAGCTAGAGCTTGGCGTAATCATGGTCATAGCTGTTTCCTGTGTGAAATTGTTATCCG
CTCACAATTCCACACAACATACGAGCCGGAAGCATAAAGTGTAAAGCCTGGGGTGCCTAATGAGTGAGCT
AACTCACATTAATTGCGTTGCGCTCACTGCCCGCTTTCCAGTCGGGAAACCTGTCGTGCCAGCTGCATTA
ATGAATCGGCCAACGCGCGGGGAGAGGCGGTTTGCGTATTGGGCGCTCTTCCGCTTCCTCGCTCACTGAC
TCGCTGCGCTCGGTCGTTCGGCTGCGGCGAGCGGTATCAGCTCACTCAAAGGCGGTAATACGGTTATCCA
CAGAATCAGGGGATAACGCAGGAAAGAACATGTGAGCAAAAGGCCAGCAAAAGGCCAGGAACCGTAAAAA
GGCCGCGTTGCTGGCGTTTTTCCATAGGCTCCGCCCCCCTGACGAGCATCACAAAAATCGACGCTCAAGT
CAGAGGTGGCGAAACCCGACAGGACTATAAAGATACCAGGCGTTTCCCCCTGGAAGCTCCCTCGTGCGCT
CTCCTGTTCCGACCCTGCCGCTTACCGGATACCTGTCCGCCTTTCTCCCTTCGGGAAGCGTGGCGCTTTC
TCATAGCTCACGCTATAGGTATCTCAGTTCGGTGTAGGTCGTTCGCTCCAAGCTGGGCTGTGTGCACGAA
CCCCCCGTTCAGCCCGACCGCTGCGCCTTATCCGGTAACTATCGTCTTGAGTCCAACCCGGTAAGACACG
ACTTATCGCCACTGGCAGCAGCCACTGGTAACAGGATTAGCAGAGCGAGGTATGTAGGCGGTGCTACAGA
GTTCTTGAAGTGGTGGCCTAACTACGGCTACACTAGAAGAACAGTATTTGGTATCTGCGCTCTGCTGAAG
CCAGTTACCTTCGGAAAAAGAGTTGGTAGCTCTTGATCCGGCAAACAAACCACCGCTGGTAGCGGTGGTT
TTTTTGTTTGCAAGCAGCAGATTACGCGCAGAAAAAAAGGATCTCAAGAAGATCCTTTGATCTTTTCTAC
GGGGTCTGACGCTCAGTGGAACGAAAACTCACGTTAAGGGATTTTGGTCATGAGATTATCAAAAAGGATC
TTCACCTAGATCCTTTTAAATTAAAAATGAAGTTTTAAATCAATCTAAAGTATATATGAGTAAACTTGGT
CTGACAGTTACCAATGCTTAATCAGTGAGGCACCTATCTCAGCGATCTGTCTATTTCGTTCATCCATAGT
TGCCTGACTCCCCGTCGTGTAGATAACTACGATACGGGAGGGCTTACCATCTGGCCCCAGTGCTGCAATG
ATACCGCGAGACCCACGCTCACCGGCTCCAGATTTATCAGCAATAAACCAGCCAGCCGGAAGGGCCGAGC
GCAGAAGTGGTCCTGCAACTTTATCCGCCTCCATCCAGTCTATTAATTGTTGCCGGGAAGCTAGAGTAAG
TAGTTCGCCAGTTAATAGTTTGCGCAACGTTGTTGCCATTGCTACAGGCATCGTGGTGTCACGCTCGTCG
TTTGGTATGGCTTCATTCAGCTCCGGTTCCCAACGATCAAGGCGAGTTACATGATCCCCCATGTTGTGCA
AAAAAGCGGTTAGCTCCTTCGGTCCTCCGATCGTTGTCAGAAGTAAGTTGGCCGCAGTGTTATCACTCAT
GGTTATGGCAGCACTGCATAATTCTCTTACTGTCATGCCATCCGTAAGATGCTTTTCTGTGACTGGTGAG
TACTCAACCAAGTCATTCTGAGAATAGTGTATGCGGCGACCGAGTTGCTCTTGCCCGGCGTCAATACGGG
ATAATACCGCGCCACATAGCAGAACTTTAAAAGTGCTCATCATTGGAAAACGTTCTTCGGGGCGAAAACT
CTCAAGGATCTTACCGCTGTTGAGATCCAGTTCGATGTAACCCACTCGTGCACCCAACTGATCTTCAGCA
TCTTTTACTTTCACCAGCGTTTCTGGGTGAGCAAAAACAGGAAGGCAAAATGCCGCAAAAAAGGGAATAA
GGGCGACACGGAAATGTTGAATACTCATACTCTTCCTTTTTCAATATTATTGAAGCATTTATCAGGGTTA
TTGTCTCATGAGCGGATACATATTTGAATGTATTTAGAAAAATAAACAAATAGGGGTTCCGCGCACATTT
CCCCGAAAAGTGCCACCTGACGTCGACGGATCGGGAGATCTCCCGATCCCCTATGGTGCACTCTCAGTAC
AATCTGCTCTGATGCCGCATAGTTAAGCCAGTATCTGCTCCCTGCTTGTGTGTTGGAGGTCGCTGAGTAG
TGCGCGAGC
